>Addgene plasmid #53986 | mEmerald-Alpha-Actin-12 | depositor partial sequence | sequence record 84179 | insert sequence
GACGTCAGATCCGCTAGCGCTACCGGTCGCCACCATGGTGAGCAAGGGCGAGGAGCTGTTCACCGGGGTG
GTGCCCATCCTGGTCGAGCTGGACGGCGACGTAAACGGCCACAAGTTCAGCGTGTCCGGCGAGGGCGAGG
GCGATGCCACCTACGGCAAGCTGACCCTGAAGTTCATCTGCACCACCGGCAAGCTGCCCGTGCCCTGGCC
CACCCTCGTGACCACCTTGACCTACGGCGTGCAGTGCTTCGCCCGCTACCCCGACCACATGAAGCAGCAC
GACTTCTTCAAGTCCGCCATGCCCGAAGGCTACGTCCAGGAGCGCACCATCTTCTTCAAGGACGACGGCA
ACTACAAGACCCGCGCCGAGGTGAAGTTCGAGGGCGACACCCTGGTGAACCGCATCGAGCTGAAGGGCAT
CGACTTCAAGGAGGACGGCAACATCCTGGGGCACAAGCTGGAGTACAACTACAACAGCCACAAGGTCTAT
ATCACCGCCGACAAGCAGAAGAACGGCATCAAGGTGAACTTCAAGACCCGCCACAACATCGAGGACGGCA
GCGTGCAGCTCGCCGACCACTACCAGCAGAACACCCCCATCGGCGACGGCCCCGTGCTGCTGCCCGACAA
CCACTACCTGAGCACCCAGTCCAAGCTGAGCAAAGACCCCAACGAGAAGCGCGATCACATGGTCCTGCTG
GAGTTCGTGACCGCCGCCGGGATCACTCTCGGCATGGACGAGCTGTACAAGTCCGGACTCAGATCTCGAG
CTCAAGCTTCGAATTCTATGTGTGAAGAAGAGGACAGCACTGCCTTGGTGTGTGACAATGGCTCTGGGCT
CTGTAAGGCCGGCTTTGCTGGGGACGATGCTCCCAGGGCTGTTTTCCCATCCATTGTGGGACGTCCCAGA
CATCAGGGGGTGATGGTGGGAATGGGACAAAAAGACAGCTACGTGGGTGACGAAGCACAGAGCAAAAGAG
GAATCCTGACCCTGAAGTACCCGATAGAACATGGCATCATCACCAACTGGGACGACATGGAAAAGATCTG
GCACCACTCTTTCTACAATGAGCTTCGTGTTGCCCCTGAAGAGCATCCCACCCTGCTCACGGAGGCACCC
CTGAACCCCAAGGCCAACCGGGAGAAAATGACTCAAATTATGTTTGAGACTTTCAATGTCCCAGCCATGT
ATGTGGCTATCCAGGCGGTGCTGTCTCTCTATGCCTCTGGACGCACAACTGGCATCGTGCTGGACTCTGG
AGATGGTGTCACCCACAATGTCCCCATCTATGAGGGCTATGCCTTGCCCCATGCCATCATGCGTCTGGAT
CTGGCTGGCCGAGATCTCACTGACTACCTCATGAAGATCCTGACTGAGCGTGGCTATTCCTTCGTTACTA
CTGCTGAGCGTGAGATTGTCCGGGACATCAAGGAGAAACTGTGTTATGTAGCTCTGGACTTTGAAAATGA
GATGGCCACTGCCGCATCCTCATCCTCCCTTGAGAAGAGTTACGAGTTGCCTGATGGGCAAGTGATCACC
ATCGGAAATGAACGTTTCCGCTGCCCAGAGACCCTGTTCCAGCCATCCTTCATCGGGATGGAGTCTGCTG
GCATCCATGAAACCACCTACAACAGCATCATGAAGTGTGATATTGACATCAGGAAGGACCTCTATGCTAA
CAATGTCCTATCAGGGGGCACCACTATGTACCCTGGCATTGCCGACCGAATGCAGAAGGAGATCACGGCC
CTAGCACCCAGCACCATGAAGATCAAGATCATTGCCCCTCCGGAGCGCAAATACTCTGTCTGGATCGGTG
GCTCCATCCTGGCCTCTCTGTCCACCTTCCAGCAGATGTGGATCAGCAAACAGGAATACGATGAAGCCGG
GCCTTCCATCGTCCACCGCAAATGCTTCTAAGGATCCACCGGATCTAGATAACTGATCATAATCAGCCAT
ACCAC
