>Addgene plasmid #53986 | mEmerald-Alpha-Actin-12 | addgene partial sequence | sequence record 89349 | EGFP-C 5'-CATGGTCCTGCTGGAGTTCGTG-3'
CTCGGCATGGACGAGCTGTACAAGTCCGGACTCAGATCTCGAGCTCAAGCTTCGAATTCTATGTGTGAAG
AAGAGGACAGCACTGCCTTGGTGTGTGACAATGGCTCTGGGCTCTGTAAGGCCGGCTTTGCTGGGGACGA
TGCTCCCAGGGCTGTTTTCCCATCCATTGTGGGACGTCCCAGACATCAGGGGGTGATGGTGGGAATGGGA
CAAAAAGACAGCTACGTGGGTGACGAAGCACAGAGCAAAAGAGGAATCCTGACCCTGAAGTACCCGATAG
AACATGGCATCATCACCAACTGGGACGACATGGAAAAGATCTGGCACCACTCTTTCTACAATGAGCTTCG
TGTTGCCCCTGAAGAGCATCCCACCCTGCTCACGGAGGCACCCCTGAACCCCAAGGCCAACCGGGAGAAA
ATGACTCAAATTATGTTTGAGACTTTCAATGTCCCAGCCATGTATGTGGCTATCCAGGCGGTGCTGTCTC
TCTATGCCTCTGGACGCACAACTGGCATCGTGCTGGACTCTGGAGATGGTGTCACCCACAATGTCCCCAT
CTATGAGGGCTATGCCTTGCCCCATGCCATCATGCGTCTGGATCTGGCTGGCCGAGATCTCACTGACTAC
CTCATGAAGATCCTGACTGAGCGTGGCTATTCCTTCGTTACTACTGCTGAGCGTGAGATTGTCCGGGACA
TCAAGGAGAAACTGTGTTATGTAGCTCTGGACTTTGAAAATGAGATGGCCACTGCCGCATCCTCATCCTC
CCTTGAGAAGAGTTACGAGTTGCCTGATGGGCAAGTGATCACCATCGGAAATGAACGTTTCCGCTGCCCA
GAGACCCTGTTCCAGCCATCCTTCATCGGGATGGAGTCTGCTGGCATCCATGAAACCACCTACAACAGCA
TCATGAAGTGTGATATTGACATC
