[The description below was written by a language model from this plasmid's Addgene catalogue record.]
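Description:
mEmerald-Alpha-Actin-12 is a mammalian expression plasmid built on an mEmerald fluorescent-protein backbone of about 4.75 kb (excluding the insert). It is propagated in E. coli as a high-copy plasmid under kanamycin selection, and it carries a neomycin resistance marker so that transfected mammalian cells can be selected with G418. The record does not list the origin of replication or other backbone elements. The use of an SV40 polyA reverse sequencing primer suggests that an SV40 polyadenylation signal lies downstream of the expression cassette.

The payload is human alpha-actin, identified in the record as ACTA2, the smooth muscle alpha-actin isoform. It is expressed from the CMV promoter, a strong constitutive promoter in most mammalian cell types. mEmerald, a bright green monomeric GFP derivative, is supplied by the backbone and fused to the N terminus of actin, so a single mEmerald-actin fusion protein is produced. The "12" in the name may denote the length of the linker between the fluorescent protein and actin, but the record does not state this, and the cloning method is listed as unknown.

The construct serves as a fluorescent localization marker. The tagged actin is expected to incorporate into actin structures, labelling the actin cytoskeleton for fluorescence microscopy in live or fixed cells. The recorded spectral properties are excitation at 487 nm and emission at 509 nm, which are compatible with standard GFP/FITC filter sets. G418 selection also allows stable cell lines expressing the fusion to be derived.
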