Addgene plasmid #53986: mEmerald-Alpha-Actin-12
Purpose: Localization: Actin, Excitation: 487, Emission: 509
Depositing lab: Michael Davidson. Depositing organization: Florida State University, Tallahassee.
Backbone
  Vector backbone: mEmerald
  Backbone size w/o insert (bp): 4750
  Vector type: Mammalian Expression
  Selectable markers: Neomycin (select with G418)
Growth in bacteria
  Bacterial resistance: Kanamycin, 50 μg/mL
  Growth temperature: 37°C
  Growth strain: DH5alpha
  Copy number: High Copy
Gene/Insert
  Gene/Insert name: Alpha-Actin (alt name: NM_001613.2)
  Species: H. sapiens (human)
  Entrez Gene: ACTA2 (a.k.a. ACTSA, SMDYS)
  Promoter: CMV
  Tag / fusion protein: mEmerald (N terminal on backbone)
  Cloning method: Unknown
  Sequencing primers: 5′ CMV-F; 3′ SV40pA-R
Terms and licenses: Academic/Nonprofit Terms; Industry Terms
Depositor comments: . Excitation = 487; Emission = 509. Localization data: Actin
How to cite: mEmerald-Alpha-Actin-12 was a gift from Michael Davidson (Addgene plasmid # 53986 ; http://n2t.net/addgene:53986 ; RRID:Addgene_53986)
